Addgene plasmid #73429: pdCas9-M-3H5
Purpose: CRISPR synthetic transcription factor repressor plasmid encoding dCas9, tracrRNA, and a single spacer CRISPR array encoding crRNA for orthogonal repression of T7-lac promoter variant 3H5.
Depositing lab: Mattheos Koffas. Depositing organization: Rensselaer Polytechnic Institute. Publication: Rapid generation of CRISPR/dCas9-regulated, orthogonally repressible hybrid T7-lac promoters for modular, tuneable control of metabolic pathway fluxes in Escherichia coli. Cress BF, Jones JA, Kim DC, Leitz QD, Englaender JA, Collins SM, Linhardt RJ, Koffas MA. Nucleic Acids Res. 2016 Apr 13. pii: gkw231. 10.1093/nar/gkw231 PubMed 27079979.
Backbone
  Vector backbone: pdCas9
  Backbone manufacturer: Luciano Marraffini (Addgene plasmid # 46569)
  Backbone size w/o insert (bp): 9296
  Vector type: Bacterial Expression, CRISPR, Synthetic Biology
Growth in bacteria
  Bacterial resistance: Chloramphenicol, 25 μg/mL
  Growth temperature: 37°C
  Growth strain: DH5alpha
  Copy number: Low Copy
Gene/Insert
  Gene/Insert name: Repressor 3H5 (orthogonal T7-lac repressor)
  gRNA/shRNA sequence: ATTAATACGACTCACTATCC
  Species: Synthetic
  Promoter: Constitutive wild-type S. pyogenes promoter
  Cloning method: Restriction Enzyme; 5′ cloning site BsaI (not destroyed); 3′ cloning site BsaI (not destroyed)
  Sequencing primers: 5′ dCas9-F3 (CACGCATTGATTTGAGTCAGC)
Terms and licenses: Academic/Nonprofit Terms; Industry Terms: Not Available to Industry
Depositor comments: Also encodes dCas9 and tracrRNA.
How to cite: pdCas9-M-3H5 was a gift from Mattheos Koffas (Addgene plasmid # 73429 ; http://n2t.net/addgene:73429 ; RRID:Addgene_73429)
