[The description below was written by a language model from this plasmid's Addgene catalogue record and pLannotate feature annotations shown in this document.]
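Description:
pdCas9-M-3H5 is a bacterial CRISPR interference plasmid built on the pdCas9 backbone, designed to act as a synthetic transcriptional repressor in Escherichia coli. It replicates from the p15A origin, which the record lists as low copy and which is compatible with ColE1-type plasmids, so it can be co-maintained with separate expression vectors. Selection is by chloramphenicol through a cat promoter-driven chloramphenicol acetyltransferase gene. The annotation also picks up several disrupted fragments of a tetracycline resistance gene, an IS1 fragment and short RSF ori and resD matches. These appear to be backbone remnants rather than functional parts, with the CRISPR components lying between the tetracycline gene fragments.

The payload reconstitutes the Streptococcus pyogenes Type II system in a nuclease-dead form. It comprises the tracrRNA, the dCas9 coding sequence (D10A and H840A mutations, which abolish cleavage but retain RNA-guided DNA binding), and a minimal CRISPR array with the native crRNA leader followed by direct repeats flanking a single spacer. According to the record, expression is driven by the constitutive wild-type S. pyogenes promoter, and the spacer was introduced by BsaI cloning, with both sites retained. A short "CMV intron" hit between the two full repeats coincides with the spacer position and is most likely a spurious match. The processed crRNA pairs with tracrRNA and guides dCas9 to the 3H5 variant of a hybrid T7-lac promoter, blocking transcription from that promoter without affecting other variants.

The plasmid belongs to a set of orthogonal repressor and promoter pairs intended for modular, tuneable control of individual genes in multi-gene metabolic pathways in E. coli.
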