Features (pLannotate 1.2.2; 18 found; start..end, strand, type, name):
    220..322     -  promoter       cat promoter: promoter of the E. coli cat gene encoding chloramphenicol acetyltransferase
    443..586     +  mobile_element IS1 (fragment): prokaryotic transposable element IS1
    705..760     -  rep_origin     RSF ori (fragment): Plasmids containing the RSF 1030 origin of replication can be propagated in E. coli cells that contain additional plasmids with compatible origins.
    848..1393    -  rep_origin     p15A ori: Plasmids containing the medium-copy-number p15A origin of replication can be propagated in E. coli cells that contain a second plasmid with the ColE1 origin.
   1505..1533    +  promoter       tet promoter: E. coli promoter for tetracycline efflux protein gene
   1581..1682    +  CDS            TcR (fragment): tetracycline efflux protein; tet; confers resistance to tetracycline
   1851..1929    -  misc_RNA       tracrRNA: trans-activating CRISPR RNA for the Streptococcus pyogenes CRISPR/Cas9 system
   2225..6331    +  CDS            dCas9: catalytically dead mutant of the Cas9 endonuclease from the Streptococcus pyogenes Type II CRISPR/Cas system RNA-guided DNA-binding protein that lacks endonuclease activity due to the D10A mutation in the RuvC catalytic domain and the H840A mutation in the HNH catalytic domain
   6352..6483    +  misc_feature   crRNA leader: crRNA leader sequence for the Streptococcus pyogenes CRISPR/Cas system
   6484..6519    +  repeat_region  DR: direct repeat for the Streptococcus pyogenes CRISPR/Cas system
   6529..6547    +  intron         CMV intron (fragment): modified intron A from human cytomegalovirus (CMV)
   6550..6585    +  repeat_region  DR: direct repeat for the Streptococcus pyogenes CRISPR/Cas system
   6616..6642    +  repeat_region  DR (fragment): direct repeat for the Streptococcus pyogenes CRISPR/Cas system
   6764..7852    +  CDS            TcR (fragment): tetracycline efflux protein; tet; confers resistance to tetracycline
   8356..8449    +  CDS            TcR (fragment): tetracycline efflux protein; tet; confers resistance to tetracycline
   8446..8503    -  CDS            TcR (fragment): tetracycline efflux protein; tet; confers resistance to tetracycline
   8493..8588    +  CDS            resD (fragment): REDF_ECOLI - Also known as D. Protein inferred from homology: Swiss-Prot protein existence level 3. Acts as a repressor of transcription and as a site-specific resolvase that cleaves at the RfsF site. From Escherichia coli (strain K12).
   8886..219     -  CDS            CmR (across the origin): chloramphenicol acetyltransferase; cat; confers resistance to chloramphenicol
>Addgene plasmid #73429 | pdCas9-M-3H5 | depositor full sequence | sequence record 135329 | Full Sequence
GAATTCCGGATGAGCATTCATCAGGCGGGCAAGAATGTGAATAAAGGCCGGATAAAACTTGTGCTTATTT
TTCTTTACGGTCTTTAAAAAGGCCGTAATATCCAGCTGAACGGTCTGGTTATAGGTACATTGAGCAACTG
ACTGAAATGCCTCAAAATGTTCTTTACGATGCCATTGGGATATATCAACGGTGGTATATCCAGTGATTTT
TTTCTCCATTTTAGCTTCCTTAGCTCCTGAAAATCTCGATAACTCAAAAAATACGCCCGGTAGTGATCTT
ATTTCATTATGGTGAAAGTTGGAACCTCTTACGTGCCGATCAACGTCTCATTTTCGCCAAAAGTTGGCCC
AGGGCTTCCCGGTATCAACAGGGACACCAGGATTTATTTATTCTGCGAAGTGATCTTCCGTCACAGGTAT
TTATTCGGCGCAAAGTGCGTCGGGTGATGCTGCCAACTTACTGATTTAGTGTATGATGGTGTTTTTGAGG
TGCTCCAGTGGCTTCTGTTTCTATCAGCTGTCCCTCCTGTTCAGCTACTGACGGGGTGGTGCGTAACGGC
AAAAGCACCGCCGGACATCAGCGCTAGCGGAGTGTATACTGGCTTACTATGTTGGCACTGATGAGGGTGT
CAGTGAAGTGCTTCATGTGGCAGGAGAAAAAAGGCTGCACCGGTGCGTCAGCAGAATATGTGATACAGGA
TATATTCCGCTTCCTCGCTCACTGACTCGCTACGCTCGGTCGTTCGACTGCGGCGAGCGGAAATGGCTTA
CGAACGGGGCGGAGATTTCCTGGAAGATGCCAGGAAGATACTTAACAGGGAAGTGAGAGGGCCGCGGCAA
AGCCGTTTTTCCATAGGCTCCGCCCCCCTGACAAGCATCACGAAATCTGACGCTCAAATCAGTGGTGGCG
AAACCCGACAGGACTATAAAGATACCAGGCGTTTCCCCCTGGCGGCTCCCTCGTGCGCTCTCCTGTTCCT
GCCTTTCGGTTTACCGGTGTCATTCCGCTGTTATGGCCGCGTTTGTCTCATTCCACGCCTGACACTCAGT
TCCGGGTAGGCAGTTCGCTCCAAGCTGGACTGTATGCACGAACCCCCCGTTCAGTCCGACCGCTGCGCCT
TATCCGGTAACTATCGTCTTGAGTCCAACCCGGAAAGACATGCAAAAGCACCACTGGCAGCAGCCACTGG
TAATTGATTTAGAGGAGTTAGTCTTGAAGTCATGCGCCGGTTAAGGCTAAACTGAAAGGACAAGTTTTGG
TGACTGCGCTCCTCCAAGCCAGTTACCTCGGTTCAAAGAGTTGGTAGCTCAGAGAACCTTCGAAAAACCG
CCCTGCAAGGCGGTTTTTTCGTTTTCAGAGCAAGAGATTACGCGCAGACCAAAACGATCTCAAGAAGATC
ATCTTATTAATCAGATAAAATATTTCTAGATTTCAGTGCAATTTATCTCTTCAAATGTAGCACCTGAAGT
CAGCCCCATACGATATAAGTTGTAATTCTCATGTTTGACAGCTTATCATCGATAAGCTTTAATGCGGTAG
TTTATCACAGTTAAATTGCTAACGCAGTCAGGCACCGTGTATGAAATCTAACAATGCGCTCATCGTCATC
CTCGGCACCGTCACCCTGGATGCTGTAGGCATAGGCTTGGTTATGCCGGTACTGCCGGGCCTCTTGCGGG
ATTACGAAATCATCCTGTGGAGCTTAGTAGGTTTAGCAAGATGGCAGCGCCTAAATGTAGAATGATAAAA
GGATTAAGAGATTAATTTCCCTAAAAATGATAAAACAAGCGTTTTGAAAGCGCTTGTTTTTTTGGTTTGC
AGTCAGAGTAGAATAGAAGTATCAAAAAAAGCACCGACTCGGTGCCACTTTTTCAAGTTGATAACGGACT
AGCCTTATTTTAACTTGCTATGCTGTTTTGAATGGTTCCAACAAGATTATTTTATAACTTTTATAACAAA
TAATCAAGGAGAAATTCAAAGAAATTTATCAGCCATAAAACAATACTTAATACTATAGAATGATAACAAA
ATAAACTACTTTTTAAAAGAATTTTGTGTTATAATCTATTTATTATTAAGTATTGGGTAATATTTTTTGA
AGAGATATTTTGAAAAAGAAAAATTAAAGCATATTAAACTAATTTCGGAGGTCATTAAAACTATTATTGA
AATCATCAAACTCATTATGGATTTAATTTAAACTTTTTATTTTAGGAGGCAAAAATGGATAAGAAATACT
CAATAGGCTTAGCTATCGGCACAAATAGCGTCGGATGGGCGGTGATCACTGATGAATATAAGGTTCCGTC
TAAAAAGTTCAAGGTTCTGGGAAATACAGACCGCCACAGTATCAAAAAAAATCTTATAGGGGCTCTTTTA
TTTGACAGTGGAGAGACAGCGGAAGCGACTCGTCTCAAACGGACAGCTCGTAGAAGGTATACACGTCGGA
AGAATCGTATTTGTTATCTACAGGAGATTTTTTCAAATGAGATGGCGAAAGTAGATGATAGTTTCTTTCA
TCGACTTGAAGAGTCTTTTTTGGTGGAAGAAGACAAGAAGCATGAACGTCATCCTATTTTTGGAAATATA
GTAGATGAAGTTGCTTATCATGAGAAATATCCAACTATCTATCATCTGCGAAAAAAATTGGTAGATTCTA
CTGATAAAGCGGATTTGCGCTTAATCTATTTGGCCTTAGCGCATATGATTAAGTTTCGTGGTCATTTTTT
GATTGAGGGAGATTTAAATCCTGATAATAGTGATGTGGACAAACTATTTATCCAGTTGGTACAAACCTAC
AATCAATTATTTGAAGAAAACCCTATTAACGCAAGTGGAGTAGATGCTAAAGCGATTCTTTCTGCACGAT
TGAGTAAATCAAGACGATTAGAAAATCTCATTGCTCAGCTCCCCGGTGAGAAGAAAAATGGCTTATTTGG
GAATCTCATTGCTTTGTCATTGGGTTTGACCCCTAATTTTAAATCAAATTTTGATTTGGCAGAAGATGCT
AAATTACAGCTTTCAAAAGATACTTACGATGATGATTTAGATAATTTATTGGCGCAAATTGGAGATCAAT
ATGCTGATTTGTTTTTGGCAGCTAAGAATTTATCAGATGCTATTTTACTTTCAGATATCCTAAGAGTAAA
TACTGAAATAACTAAGGCTCCCCTATCAGCTTCAATGATTAAACGCTACGATGAACATCATCAAGACTTG
ACTCTTTTAAAAGCTTTAGTTCGACAACAACTTCCAGAAAAGTATAAAGAAATCTTTTTTGATCAATCAA
AAAACGGATATGCAGGTTATATTGATGGGGGAGCTAGCCAAGAAGAATTTTATAAATTTATCAAACCAAT
TTTAGAAAAAATGGATGGTACTGAGGAATTATTGGTGAAACTAAATCGTGAAGATTTGCTGCGCAAGCAA
CGGACCTTTGACAACGGCTCTATTCCCCATCAAATTCACTTGGGTGAGCTGCATGCTATTTTGAGAAGAC
AAGAAGACTTTTATCCATTTTTAAAAGACAATCGTGAGAAGATTGAAAAAATCTTGACTTTTCGAATTCC
TTATTATGTTGGTCCATTGGCGCGTGGCAATAGTCGTTTTGCATGGATGACTCGGAAGTCTGAAGAAACA
ATTACCCCATGGAATTTTGAAGAAGTTGTCGATAAAGGTGCTTCAGCTCAATCATTTATTGAACGCATGA
CAAACTTTGATAAAAATCTTCCAAATGAAAAAGTACTACCAAAACATAGTTTGCTTTATGAGTATTTTAC
GGTTTATAACGAATTGACAAAGGTCAAATATGTTACTGAAGGAATGCGAAAACCAGCATTTCTTTCAGGT
GAACAGAAGAAAGCCATTGTTGATTTACTCTTCAAAACAAATCGAAAAGTAACCGTTAAGCAATTAAAAG
AAGATTATTTCAAAAAAATAGAATGTTTTGATAGTGTTGAAATTTCAGGAGTTGAAGATAGATTTAATGC
TTCATTAGGTACCTACCATGATTTGCTAAAAATTATTAAAGATAAAGATTTTTTGGATAATGAAGAAAAT
GAAGATATCTTAGAGGATATTGTTTTAACATTGACCTTATTTGAAGATAGGGAGATGATTGAGGAAAGAC
TTAAAACATATGCTCACCTCTTTGATGATAAGGTGATGAAACAGCTTAAACGTCGCCGTTATACTGGTTG
GGGACGTTTGTCTCGAAAATTGATTAATGGTATTAGGGATAAGCAATCTGGCAAAACAATATTAGATTTT
TTGAAATCAGATGGTTTTGCCAATCGCAATTTTATGCAGCTGATCCATGATGATAGTTTGACATTTAAAG
AAGACATTCAAAAAGCACAAGTGTCTGGACAAGGCGATAGTTTACATGAACATATTGCAAATTTAGCTGG
TAGCCCTGCTATTAAAAAAGGTATTTTACAGACTGTAAAAGTTGTTGATGAATTGGTCAAAGTAATGGGG
CGGCATAAGCCAGAAAATATCGTTATTGAAATGGCACGTGAAAATCAGACAACTCAAAAGGGCCAGAAAA
ATTCGCGAGAGCGTATGAAACGAATCGAAGAAGGTATCAAAGAATTAGGAAGTCAGATTCTTAAAGAGCA
TCCTGTTGAAAATACTCAATTGCAAAATGAAAAGCTCTATCTCTATTATCTCCAAAATGGAAGAGACATG
TATGTGGACCAAGAATTAGATATTAATCGTTTAAGTGATTATGATGTCGATGCCATTGTTCCACAAAGTT
TCCTTAAAGACGATTCAATAGACAATAAGGTCTTAACGCGTTCTGATAAAAATCGTGGTAAATCGGATAA
CGTTCCAAGTGAAGAAGTAGTCAAAAAGATGAAAAACTATTGGAGACAACTTCTAAACGCCAAGTTAATC
ACTCAACGTAAGTTTGATAATTTAACGAAAGCTGAACGTGGAGGTTTGAGTGAACTTGATAAAGCTGGTT
TTATCAAACGCCAATTGGTTGAAACTCGCCAAATCACTAAGCATGTGGCACAAATTTTGGATAGTCGCAT
GAATACTAAATACGATGAAAATGATAAACTTATTCGAGAGGTTAAAGTGATTACCTTAAAATCTAAATTA
GTTTCTGACTTCCGAAAAGATTTCCAATTCTATAAAGTACGTGAGATTAACAATTACCATCATGCCCATG
ATGCGTATCTAAATGCCGTCGTTGGAACTGCTTTGATTAAGAAATATCCAAAACTTGAATCGGAGTTTGT
CTATGGTGATTATAAAGTTTATGATGTTCGTAAAATGATTGCTAAGTCTGAGCAAGAAATAGGCAAAGCA
ACCGCAAAATATTTCTTTTACTCTAATATCATGAACTTCTTCAAAACAGAAATTACACTTGCAAATGGAG
AGATTCGCAAACGCCCTCTAATCGAAACTAATGGGGAAACTGGAGAAATTGTCTGGGATAAAGGGCGAGA
TTTTGCCACAGTGCGCAAAGTATTGTCCATGCCCCAAGTCAATATTGTCAAGAAAACAGAAGTACAGACA
GGCGGATTCTCCAAGGAGTCAATTTTACCAAAAAGAAATTCGGACAAGCTTATTGCTCGTAAAAAAGACT
GGGATCCAAAAAAATATGGTGGTTTTGATAGTCCAACGGTAGCTTATTCAGTCCTAGTGGTTGCTAAGGT
GGAAAAAGGGAAATCGAAGAAGTTAAAATCCGTTAAAGAGTTACTAGGGATCACAATTATGGAAAGAAGT
TCCTTTGAAAAAAATCCGATTGACTTTTTAGAAGCTAAAGGATATAAGGAAGTTAAAAAAGACTTAATCA
TTAAACTACCTAAATATAGTCTTTTTGAGTTAGAAAACGGTCGTAAACGGATGCTGGCTAGTGCCGGAGA
ATTACAAAAAGGAAATGAGCTGGCTCTGCCAAGCAAATATGTGAATTTTTTATATTTAGCTAGTCATTAT
GAAAAGTTGAAGGGTAGTCCAGAAGATAACGAACAAAAACAATTGTTTGTGGAGCAGCATAAGCATTATT
TAGATGAGATTATTGAGCAAATCAGTGAATTTTCTAAGCGTGTTATTTTAGCAGATGCCAATTTAGATAA
AGTTCTTAGTGCATATAACAAACATAGAGACAAACCAATACGTGAACAAGCAGAAAATATTATTCATTTA
TTTACGTTGACGAATCTTGGAGCTCCCGCTGCTTTTAAATATTTTGATACAACAATTGATCGTAAACGAT
ATACGTCTACAAAAGAAGTTTTAGATGCCACTCTTATCCATCAATCCATCACTGGTCTTTATGAAACACG
CATTGATTTGAGTCAGCTAGGAGGTGACTGAAGTATATTTTAGATGAAGATTATTTCTTAATAACTAAAA
ATATGGTATAATACTCTTAATAAATGCAGTAATACAGGGGCTTTTCAAGACTGAAGTCTAGCTGAGACAA
ATAGTGCGATTACGAAATTTTTTAGACAAAAATAGTCTACGAGGTTTTAGAGCTATGCTGTTTTGAATGG
TCCCAAAACATCCCGCGAAATTAATACGACTCACTATCCGTTTTAGAGCTATGCTGTTTTGAATGGTCCC
AAAACTTCAGCACACTGAGACTTGTTGAGTTCCATGTTTTAGAGCTATGCTGTTTTGAATGGACTCCATT
CAACATTGCCGATGATAACTTGAGAAAGAGGGTTAATACCAGCAGTCGGATACCTTCCTATTCTTTCTGT
TAAAGCGTTTTCATGTTATAATAGGCAAAAGAAGAGTAGTGTGATCGTCCATTCCGACAGCATCGCCAGT
CACTATGGCGTGCTGCTAGCGCTATATGCGTTGATGCAATTTCTATGCGCACCCGTTCTCGGAGCACTGT
CCGACCGCTTTGGCCGCCGCCCAGTCCTGCTCGCTTCGCTACTTGGAGCCACTATCGACTACGCGATCAT
GGCGACCACACCCGTCCTGTGGATCCTCTACGCCGGACGCATCGTGGCCGGCATCACCGGCGCCACAGGT
GCGGTTGCTGGCGCCTATATCGCCGACATCACCGATGGGGAAGATCGGGCTCGCCACTTCGGGCTCATGA
GCGCTTGTTTCGGCGTGGGTATGGTGGCAGGCCCCGTGGCCGGGGGACTGTTGGGCGCCATCTCCTTGCA
TGCACCATTCCTTGCGGCGGCGGTGCTCAACGGCCTCAACCTACTACTGGGCTGCTTCCTAATGCAGGAG
TCGCATAAGGGAGAGCGTCGACCGATGCCCTTGAGAGCCTTCAACCCAGTCAGCTCCTTCCGGTGGGCGC
GGGGCATGACTATCGTCGCCGCACTTATGACTGTCTTCTTTATCATGCAACTCGTAGGACAGGTGCCGGC
AGCGCTCTGGGTCATTTTCGGCGAGGACCGCTTTCGCTGGAGCGCGACGATGATCGGCCTGTCGCTTGCG
GTATTCGGAATCTTGCACGCCCTCGCTCAAGCCTTCGTCACTGGTCCCGCCACCAAACGTTTCGGCGAGA
AGCAGGCCATTATCGCCGGCATGGCGGCCGACGCGCTGGGCTACGTCTTGCTGGCGTTCGCGACGCGAGG
CTGGATGGCCTTCCCCATTATGATTCTTCTCGCTTCCGGCGGCATCGGGATGCCCGCGTTGCAGGCCATG
CTGTCCAGGCAGGTAGATGACGACCATCAGGGACAGCTTCAAGGATCGCTCGCGGCTCTTACCAGCCTAA
CTTCGATCATTGGACCGCTGATCGTCACGGCGATTTATGCCGCCTCGGCGAGCACATGGAACGGGTTGGC
ATGGATTGTAGGCGCCGCCCTATACCTTGTCTGCCTCCCCGCGTTGCGTCGCGGTGCATGGAGCCGGGCC
ACCTCGACCTGAATGGAAGCCGGCGGCACCTCGCTAACGGATTCACCACTCCAAGAATTGGAGCCAATCA
ATTCTTGCGGAGAACTGTGAATGCGCAAACCAACCCTTGGCAGAACATATCCATCGCGTCCGCCATCTCC
AGCAGCCGCACGCGGCGCATCTCGGGCAGCGTTGGGTCCTGGCCACGGGTGCGCATGATCGTGCTCCTGT
CGTTGAGGACCCGGCTAGGCTGGCGGGGTTGCCTTACTGGTTAGCAGAATGAATCACCGATACGCGAGCG
AACGTGAAGCGACTGCTGCTGCAAAACGTCTGCGACCTGAGCAACAACATGAATGGTCTTCGGTTTCCGT
GTTTCGTAAAGTCTGGAAACGCGGAAGTCCCCTACGTGCTGCTGAAGTTGCCCGCAACAGAGAGTGGAAC
CAACCGGTGATACCACGATACTATGACTGAGAGTCAACGCCATGAGCGGCCTCATTTCTTATTCTGAGTT
ACAACAGTCCGCACCGCTGTCCGGTAGCTCCTTCCGGTGGGCGCGGGGCATGACTATCGTCGCCGCACTT
ATGACTGTCTTCTTTATCATGCAACTCGTAGGACAGGTGCCGGCAGCGCCCAACAGTCCCCCGGCCACGG
GGCCTGCCACCATACCCACGCCGAAACAAGCGCCCTGCACCATTATGTTCCGGATCTGCATCGCAGGATG
CTGCTGGCTACCCTGTGGAACACCTACATCTGTATTAACGAAGCGCTAACCGTTTTTATCAGGCTCTGGG
AGGCAGAATAAATGATCATATCGTCAATTATTACCTCCACGGGGAGAGCCTGAGCAAACTGGCCTCAGGC
ATTTGAGAAGCACACGGTCACACTGCTTCCGGTAGTCAATAAACCGGTAAACCAGCAATAGACATAAGCG
GCTATTTAACGACCCTGCCCTGAACCGACGACCGGGTCGAATTTGCTTTCGAATTTCTGCCATTCATCCG
CTTATTATCACTTATTCAGGCGTAGCACCAGGCGTTTAAGGGCACCAATAACTGCCTTAAAAAAATTACG
CCCCGCCCTGCCACTCATCGCAGTACTGTTGTAATTCATTAAGCATTCTGCCGACATGGAAGCCATCACA
GACGGCATGATGAACCTGAATCGCCAGCGGCATCAGCACCTTGTCGCCTTGCGTATAATATTTGCCCATG
GTGAAAACGGGGGCGAAGAAGTTGTCCATATTGGCCACGTTTAAATCAAAACTGGTGAAACTCACCCAGG
GATTGGCTGAGACGAAAAACATATTCTCAATAAACCCTTTAGGGAAATAGGCCAGGTTTTCACCGTAACA
CGCCACATCTTGCGAATATATGTGTAGAAACTGCCGGAAATCGTCGTGGTATTCACTCCAGAGCGATGAA
AACGTTTCAGTTTGCTCATGGAAAACGGTGTAACAAGGGTGAACACTATCCCATATCACCAGCTCACCGT
CTTTCATTGCCATACG
