>Addgene plasmid #73429 | pdCas9-M-3H5 | addgene partial sequence | sequence record 139102 | pBRrevBam 5'-GGTGATGTCGGCGATATAGG-3'
ATGCGTCCGGCGTAGAGGATCCACAGGACGGGTGTGGTCGCCATGATCGCGTAGTCGATAGTGGCTCCAA
GTAGCGAAGCGAGCAGGACTGGGCGGCGGCCAAAGCGGTCGGACAGTGCTCCGAGAACGGGTGCGCATAG
AAATTGCATCAACGCATATAGCGCTAGCAGCACGCCATAGTGACTGGCGATGCTGTCGGAATGGACGATC
ACACTACTCTTCTTTTGCCTATTATAACATGAAAACGCTTTAACAGAAAGAATAGGAAGGTATCCGACTG
CTGGTATTAACCCTCTTTCTCAAGTTATCATCGGCAATGTTGAATGGAGTCCATTCAAAACAGCATAGCT
CTAAAACATGGAACTCAACAAGTCTCAGTGTGCTGAAGTTTTGGGACCATTCAAAACAGCATAGCTCTAA
AACGGATAGTGAGTCGTATTAATTTCGCGGGATGTTTTGGGACCATTCAAAACAGCATAGCTCTAAAACC
TCGTAGACTATTTTTGTCTAAAAAATTTCGTAATCGCACTATTTGTCTCAGCTAGACTTCAGTCTTGAAA
AGCCCCTGTATTACTGCATTTATTAAGAGTATTATACCATATTTTTAGTTATTAAGAAATAATCTTCATC
TAAAATATACTTCAGTCACCTCCTAGCTGACTCAAATCAATGCGTGTTTCATAAAGACCAGTGATGGATT
GATGGATAAGAGTGGCATCTAAAACTTCTTTTGTAGACGTATATCGTTTACGATCAATTGTTGTATCAA
