>Addgene plasmid #73429 | pdCas9-M-3H5 | addgene partial sequence | sequence record 141306 | StrepPyoCas9-5UTR-F 5'-CGGTGCCACTTTTTCAAGTTG-3'
ACAAGATTATTTTATAACTTTTATAACAAATAATCAAGGAGAAATTCAAAGAAATTTATCAGCCATAAAA
CAATACTTAATACTATAGAATGATAACAAAATAAACTACTTTTTAAAAGAATTTTGTGTTATAATCTATT
TATTATTAAGTATTGGGTAATATTTTTTGAAGAGATATTTTGAAAAAGAAAAATTAAAGCATATTAAACT
AATTTCGGAGGTCATTAAAACTATTATTGAAATCATCAAACTCATTATGGATTTAATTTAAACTTTTTAT
TTTAGGAGGCAAAAATGGATAAGAAATACTCAATAGGCTTAGCTATCGGCACAAATAGCGTCGGATGGGC
GGTGATCACTGATGAATATAAGGTTCCGTCTAAAAAGTTCAAGGTTCTGGGAAATACAGACCGCCACAGT
ATCAAAAAAAATCTTATAGGGGCTCTTTTATTTGACAGTGGAGAGACAGCGGAAGCGACTCGTCTCAAAC
GGACAGCTCGTAGAAGGTATACACGTCGGAAGAATCGTATTTGTTATCTACAGGAGATTTTTTCAAATGA
GATGGCGAAAGTAGATGATAGTTTCTTTCATCGACTTGAAGAGTCTTTTTTGGTGGAAGAAGACAAGAAG
CATGAACGTCATCCTATTTTTGGAAATATAGTAGATGAAGTTGC
